>Addgene plasmid #250067 | pGEX-zeta/delta-14-3-3 | addgene full sequence | sequence record 498090 | Addgene NGS Result
ATGTTCTTTCCTGCGTTATCCCCTGATTCTGTGGATAACCGTATTACCGCCTTTGAGTGAGCTGATACCG
CTCGCCGCAGCCGAACGACCGAGCGCAGCGAGTCAGTGAGCGAGGAAGCGGAAGAGCGCCTGATGCGGTA
TTTTCTCCTTACGCATCTGTGCGGTATTTCACACCGCATAAATTCCGACACCATCGAATGGCGCAAAACC
TTTCGCGGTATGGCATGATAGCGCCCGGAAGAGAGTCAATTCAGGGTGGTGAATGTGAAACCAGTAACGT
TATACGATGTCGCAGAGTATGCCGGTGTCTCTTATCAGACCGTTTCCCGCGTGGTGAACCAGGCCAGCCA
CGTTTCTGCGAAAACGCGGGAAAAAGTGGAAGCGGCGATGGCGGAGCTGAATTACATTCCCAACCGCGTG
GCACAACAACTGGCGGGCAAACAGTCGTTGCTGATTGGCGTTGCCACCTCCAGTCTGGCCCTGCACGCGC
CGTCGCAAATTGTCGCGGCGATTAAATCTCGCGCCGATCAACTGGGTGCCAGCGTGGTGGTGTCGATGGT
AGAACGAAGCGGCGTCGAAGCCTGTAAAGCGGCGGTGCACAATCTTCTCGCGCAACGCGTCAGTGGGCTG
ATCATTAACTATCCGCTGGATGACCAGGATGCCATTGCTGTGGAAGCTGCCTGCACTAATGTTCCGGCGT
TATTTCTTGATGTCTCTGACCAGACACCCATCAACAGTATTATTTTCTCCCATGAAGACGGTACGCGACT
GGGCGTGGAGCATCTGGTCGCATTGGGTCACCAGCAAATCGCGCTGTTAGCGGGCCCATTAAGTTCTGTC
TCGGCGCGTCTGCGTCTGGCTGGCTGGCATAAATATCTCACTCGCAATCAAATTCAGCCGATAGCGGAAC
GGGAAGGCGACTGGAGTGCCATGTCCGGTTTTCAACAAACCATGCAAATGCTGAATGAGGGCATCGTTCC
CACTGCGATGCTGGTTGCCAACGATCAGATGGCGCTGGGCGCAATGCGCGCCATTACCGAGTCCGGGCTG
CGCGTTGGTGCGGATATCTCGGTAGTGGGATACGACGATACCGAAGACAGCTCATGTTATATCCCGCCGT
TAACCACCATCAAACAGGATTTTCGCCTGCTGGGGCAAACCAGCGTGGACCGCTTGCTGCAACTCTCTCA
GGGCCAGGCGGTGAAGGGCAATCAGCTGTTGCCCGTCTCACTGGTGAAAAGAAAAACCACCCTGGCGCCC
AATACGCAAACCGCCTCTCCCCGCGCGTTGGCCGATTCATTAATGCAGCTGGCACGACAGGTTTCCCGAC
TGGAAAGCGGGCAGTGAGCGCAACGCAATTAATGTAAGTTAGCTCACTCATTAGGCACCCCAGGCTTTAC
ACTTTATGCTTCCGGCTCGTATGTTGTGTGGAATTGTGAGCGGATAACAATTTCACACAGGAAACAGCTA
TGACCATGATTACGGATTCACTGGCCGTCGTTTTACAACGTCGTGACTGGGAAAACCCTGGCGTTACCCA
ACTTAATCGCCTTGCAGCACATCCCCCTTTCGCCAGCTGGCGTAATAGCGAAGAGGCCCGCACCGATCGC
CCTTCCCAACAGTTGCGCAGCCTGAATGGCGAATGGCGCTTTGCCTGGTTTCCGGCACCAGAAGCGGTGC
CGGAAAGCTGGCTGGAGTGCGATCTTCCTGAGGCCGATACTGTCGTCGTCCCCTCAAACTGGCAGATGCA
CGGTTACGATGCGCCCATCTACACCAACGTGACCTATCCCATTACGGTCAATCCGCCGTTTGTTCCCACG
GAGAATCCGACGGGTTGTTACTCGCTCACATTTAATGTTGATGAAAGCTGGCTACAGGAAGGCCAGACGC
GAATTATTTTTGATGGCGTTGGAATTAGCTTATCGACTGCACGGTGCACCAATGCTTCTGGCGTCAGGCA
GCCATCGGAAGCTGTGGTATGGCTGTGCAGGTCGTAAATCACTGCATAATTCGTGTCGCTCAAGGCGCAC
TCCCGTTCTGGATAATGTTTTTTGCGCCGACATCATAACGGTTCTGGCAAATATTCTGAAATGAGCTGTT
GACAATTAATCATCGGCTCGTATAATGTGTGGAATTGTGAGCGGATAACAATTTCACACAGGAAACAGTA
TTCATGTCCCCTATACTAGGTTATTGGAAAATTAAGGGCCTTGTGCAACCCACTCGACTTCTTTTGGAAT
ATCTTGAAGAAAAATATGAAGAGCATTTGTATGAGCGCGATGAAGGTGATAAATGGCGAAACAAAAAGTT
TGAATTGGGTTTGGAGTTTCCCAATCTTCCTTATTATATTGATGGTGATGTTAAATTAACACAGTCTATG
GCCATCATACGTTATATAGCTGACAAGCACAACATGTTGGGTGGTTGTCCAAAAGAGCGTGCAGAGATTT
CAATGCTTGAAGGAGCGGTTTTGGATATTAGATACGGTGTTTCGAGAATTGCATATAGTAAAGACTTTGA
AACTCTCAAAGTTGATTTTCTTAGCAAGCTACCTGAAATGCTGAAAATGTTCGAAGATCGTTTATGTCAT
AAAACATATTTAAATGGTGATCATGTAACCCATCCTGACTTCATGTTGTATGACGCTCTTGATGTTGTTT
TATACATGGACCCAATGTGCCTGGATGCGTTCCCAAAATTAGTTTGTTTTAAAAAACGTATTGAAGCTAT
CCCACAAATTGATAAGTACTTGAAATCCAGCAAGTATATAGCATGGCCTTTGCAGGGCTGGCAAGCCACG
TTTGGTGGTGGCGACCATCCTCCAAAATCGGATCTGGTTCCGCGTGGATCCATGGATAAAAACGAACTGG
TTCAGAAAGCGAAACTGGCTGAACAGGCAGAACGTTACGACGACATGGCGGCGTGTATGAAATCTGTTAC
CGAACAGGGCGCAGAGCTGTCTAACGAAGAACGTAACCTGCTGTCTGTTGCTTACAAAAACGTTGTTGGT
GCGCGTCGTTCCTCTTGGCGTGTTGTTTCTAGCATCGAACAGAAGACTGAGGGTGCAGAGAAAAAACAGC
AGATGGCGCGTGAATACCGTGAAAAAATCGAAACCGAACTGCGTGACATCTGTAACGACGTGCTGTCCCT
GCTGGAAAAATTCCTGATCCCGAACGCAAGCCAGGCGGAGTCTAAAGTTTTCTACCTGAAAATGAAAGGT
GACTACTACCGTTACCTGGCGGAAGTGGCAGCTGGTGATGACAAAAAAGGCATCGTTGACCAGTCTCAGC
AGGCTTACCAGGAAGCATTCGAGATTTCCAAGAAAGAAATGCAGCCGACCCATCCGATCCGTCTGGGTCT
GGCGCTGAACTTCTCTGTGTTCTACTACGAAATCCTGAACTCTCCGGAAAAAGCGTGCTCTCTGGCGAAA
ACCGCTTTCGACGAAGCAATCGCGGAACTGGACACTCTGTCTGAAGAGTCTTACAAGGACTCTACCCTGA
TCATGCAGCTGCTGCGCGACAACCTGACCCTGTGGACCTCTGACACCCAGGGTGACGAGGCTGAAGCGGG
TGAAGGTGGTGAAAACCTCGAGCGGCCGCATCGTGACTGACTGACGATCTGCCTCGCGCGTTTCGGTGAT
GACGGTGAAAACCTCTGACACATGCAGCTCCCGGAGACGGTCACAGCTTGTCTGTAAGCGGATGCCGGGA
GCAGACAAGCCCGTCAGGGCGCGTCAGCGGGTGTTGGCGGGTGTCGGGGCGCAGCCATGACCCAGTCACG
TAGCGATAGCGGAGTGTATAATTCTTGAAGACGAAAGGGCCTCGTGATACGCCTATTTTTATAGGTTAAT
GTCATGATAATAATGGTTTCTTAGACGTCAGGTGGCACTTTTCGGGGAAATGTGCGCGGAACCCCTATTT
GTTTATTTTTCTAAATACATTCAAATATGTATCCGCTCATGAGACAATAACCCTGATAAATGCTTCAATA
ATATTGAAAAAGGAAGAGTATGAGTATTCAACATTTCCGTGTCGCCCTTATTCCCTTTTTTGCGGCATTT
TGCCTTCCTGTTTTTGCTCACCCAGAAACGCTGGTGAAAGTAAAAGATGCTGAAGATCAGTTGGGTGCAC
GAGTGGGTTACATCGAACTGGATCTCAACAGCGGTAAGATCCTTGAGAGTTTTCGCCCCGAAGAACGTTT
TCCAATGATGAGCACTTTTAAAGTTCTGCTATGTGGCGCGGTATTATCCCGTGTTGACGCCGGGCAAGAG
CAACTCGGTCGCCGCATACACTATTCTCAGAATGACTTGGTTGAGTACTCACCAGTCACAGAAAAGCATC
TTACGGATGGCATGACAGTAAGAGAATTATGCAGTGCTGCCATAACCATGAGTGATAACACTGCGGCCAA
CTTACTTCTGACAACGATCGGAGGACCGAAGGAGCTAACCGCTTTTTTGCACAACATGGGGGATCATGTA
ACTCGCCTTGATCGTTGGGAACCGGAGCTGAATGAAGCCATACCAAACGACGAGCGTGACACCACGATGC
CTGCAGCAATGGCAACAACGTTGCGCAAACTATTAACTGGCGAACTACTTACTCTAGCTTCCCGGCAACA
ATTAATAGACTGGATGGAGGCGGATAAAGTTGCAGGACCACTTCTGCGCTCGGCCCTTCCGGCTGGCTGG
TTTATTGCTGATAAATCTGGAGCCGGTGAGCGTGGGTCTCGCGGTATCATTGCAGCACTGGGGCCAGATG
GTAAGCCCTCCCGTATCGTAGTTATCTACACGACGGGGAGTCAGGCAACTATGGATGAACGAAATAGACA
GATCGCTGAGATAGGTGCCTCACTGATTAAGCATTGGTAACTGTCAGACCAAGTTTACTCATATATACTT
TAGATTGATTTAAAACTTCATTTTTAATTTAAAAGGATCTAGGTGAAGATCCTTTTTGATAATCTCATGA
CCAAAATCCCTTAACGTGAGTTTTCGTTCCACTGAGCGTCAGACCCCGTAGAAAAGATCAAAGGATCTTC
TTGAGATCCTTTTTTTCTGCGCGTAATCTGCTGCTTGCAAACAAAAAAACCACCGCTACCAGCGGTGGTT
TGTTTGCCGGATCAAGAGCTACCAACTCTTTTTCCGAAGGTAACTGGCTTCAGCAGAGCGCAGATACCAA
ATACTGTCCTTCTAGTGTAGCCGTAGTTAGGCCACCACTTCAAGAACTCTGTAGCACCGCCTACATACCT
CGCTCTGCTAATCCTGTTACCAGTGGCTGCTGCCAGTGGCGATAAGTCGTGTCTTACCGGGTTGGACTCA
AGACGATAGTTACCGGATAAGGCGCAGCGGTCGGGCTGAACGGGGGGTTCGTGCACACAGCCCAGCTTGG
AGCGAACGACCTACACCGAACTGAGATACCTACAGCGTGAGCTATGAGAAAGCGCCACGCTTCCCGAAGG
GAGAAAGGCGGACAGGTATCCGGTAAGCGGCAGGGTCGGAACAGGAGAGCGCACGAGGGAGCTTCCAGGG
GGAAACGCCTGGTATCTTTATAGTCCTGTCGGGTTTCGCCACCTCTGACTTGAGCGTCGATTTTTGTGAT
GCTCGTCAGGGGGGCGGAGCCTATGGAAAAACGCCAGCAACGCGGCCTTTTTACGGTTCCTGGCCTTTTG
CTGGCCTTTTGCTCAC
Features (pLannotate 1.2.2; 18 found; start..end, strand, type, name):
      1..124     +  rep_origin     RSF ori (fragment): Plasmids containing the RSF 1030 origin of replication can be propagated in E. coli cells that contain additional plasmids with compatible origins.
    129..180     -  misc_feature   bom (fragment): basis of mobility region from pBR322
    187..264     +  promoter       lacI promoter: lacI
    265..1347    +  CDS            lacI: lac repressor; lacI; The lac repressor binds to the lac operator to inhibit transcription in E. coli. This inhibition can be relieved by adding lactose or isopropyl-β-D-thiogalactopyranoside (IPTG).
   1360..1381    +  protein_bind   CAP binding site: CAP binding activates transcription in the presence of cAMP. E. coli catabolite activator protein
   1396..1426    +  promoter       lac promoter: promoter for the E. coli lac operon
   1434..1450    +  protein_bind   lac operator: The lac repressor binds to the lac operator to inhibit transcription in E. coli. This inhibition can be relieved by adding lactose or isopropyl-β-D-thiogalactopyranoside (IPTG). lac repressor encoded by lacI
   1470..1643    +  CDS            lacZα: LacZα fragment of β-galactosidase; lacZ fragment
   1907..2023    -  CDS            yciV (fragment): RNAAM_ECOLI - Also known as trpH From Escherichia coli (strain K12).
   2099..2127    +  promoter       tac promoter: strong E. coli promoter; hybrid between the trp and lac UV5 promoters
   2135..2151    +  protein_bind   lac operator: The lac repressor binds to the lac operator to inhibit transcription in E. coli. This inhibition can be relieved by adding lactose or isopropyl-β-D-thiogalactopyranoside (IPTG). lac repressor encoded by lacI
   2174..2827    +  CDS            GST26_SCHJA: Experimental evidence at protein level: Swiss-Prot protein existence level 1. GST isoenzymes appear to play a central role in the parasite detoxification system. Other functions are also suspected including a role in increasing the solubility of haematin in the parasite gut. From Schistosoma japonicum (Blood fluke).
   2852..3586    +  CDS            YWHAZ: 1433Z_BOVIN - Experimental evidence at protein level: Swiss-Prot protein existence level 1. Adapter protein implicated in the regulation of a large spectrum of both general and specialized signaling pathways. Binds to a large number of partners, usually by recognition of a phosphoserine or phosphothreonine motif. Binding generally results in the modulation of the activity of the binding partner. Activates the ADP- ribosyltransferase (exoS) activity of bacterial origin. Induces ARHGEF7 activity on RAC1 as well as lamellipodia and membrane ruffle formation (By similarity). In neurons, regulates
   3619..3658    +  CDS            rop (fragment): Rop protein, which maintains plasmids at low copy number; rop
   3760..3800    +  misc_feature   bom (fragment): basis of mobility region from pBR322
   3905..4009    +  promoter       AmpR promoter: bla
   4010..4870    +  CDS            AmpR: β-lactamase; bla; confers resistance to ampicillin, carbenicillin, and related antibiotics
   5041..5629    +  rep_origin     ori: high-copy-number ColE1/pMB1/pBR322/pUC origin of replication
