[The description below was written by a language model from this plasmid's Addgene catalogue record and pLannotate feature annotations shown in this document.]
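Description:
pGEX-zeta/delta-14-3-3 is a bacterial expression plasmid built on the pGEX-4T-1 backbone for producing the human 14-3-3 zeta/delta protein (YWHAZ) in E. coli as a glutathione S-transferase fusion. The sequenced construct is about 5.7 kb. It replicates from a high-copy ColE1/pMB1-type origin and is selected with ampicillin through the β-lactamase (AmpR) gene and its own promoter. Short annotated fragments of bom, rop, an RSF-type origin and a lacZα/lac promoter region appear to be backbone remnants rather than functional payload.

The expression cassette consists of the strong hybrid tac promoter followed by a lac operator, driving the Schistosoma japonicum 26 kDa GST coding sequence. The wild-type YWHAZ open reading frame follows shortly downstream on the same strand, consistent with an N-terminal GST fusion. The insert is recorded as 747 bp with no mutations. The annotation tool matched it to the bovine 14-3-3 zeta entry, which reflects the high conservation of this protein, whereas the catalogue lists the species as human. A plasmid-borne lacI gene with its own promoter supplies lac repressor, keeping the tac promoter off until it is induced with IPTG. The cloning sites used are not recorded, and the thrombin cleavage site typical of pGEX-4T vectors is not annotated in the feature table.

14-3-3 proteins are adapter proteins that bind phosphoserine or phosphothreonine motifs on many signalling partners. The GST tag allows the fusion to be purified or immobilised on glutathione resin. This suits pull-down and binding assays such as those implied by the associated work on phosphorylation-dependent 14-3-3 interactions with PRMT5.
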