Addgene plasmid #250067: pGEX-zeta/delta-14-3-3
Purpose: Bacterial expression of zeta/delta 14-3-3
Depositing lab: Mark Bedford. Depositing organization: University of Texas MD Anderson Cancer Center. Publication: PRMT5 C-terminal Phosphorylation Modulates a 14-3-3/PDZ Interaction Switch. Espejo AB, Gao G, Black K, Gayatri S, Veland N, Kim J, Chen T, Sudol M, Walker C, Bedford MT. J Biol Chem. 2017 Feb 10;292(6):2255-2265. doi: 10.1074/jbc.M116.760330. Epub 2016 Dec 28. PubMed 28031468.
Backbone
  Vector backbone: pGEX-4T-1
  Backbone size w/o insert (bp): 4900
  Vector type: Bacterial Expression
Growth in bacteria
  Bacterial resistance: Ampicillin, 100 μg/mL
  Growth temperature: 37°C
  Growth strain: DH5alpha
  Copy number: High Copy
Gene/Insert
  Gene/Insert name: Zeta/Delta
  Species: H. sapiens (human)
  Insert size (bp): 747
  Mutation: None
  Entrez Gene: YWHAZ (a.k.a. 14-3-3-zeta, HEL-S-3, HEL-S-93, HEL4, KCIP-1, POPCHAS, YWHAD)
  Cloning method: Restriction Enzyme; 5′ cloning site Unknown (unknown if destroyed)
Terms and licenses: Academic/Nonprofit Terms; Industry Terms: Not Available to Industry
Depositor comments: NCBI identifier: NP_663723
How to cite: pGEX-zeta/delta-14-3-3 was a gift from Mark Bedford (Addgene plasmid # 250067 ; http://n2t.net/addgene:250067 ; RRID:Addgene_250067)
